>Addgene plasmid #124003 | JPF0512 | addgene full sequence | sequence record 252361 | Addgene NGS Result
GTTACAGAGATGTTACGAACCCTGAACAGGTTGACTATTAATTGTGTCTGCTTGATGTGGACACCAGGTG
GCGCTGGACATCAGATTTGGAGAGGCAGTTGTCTAGGGAACCGGGCTCTGTGCCAGCGCAGGAGGCAGGC
TGGCTCTCCTATTCCAGGGATGCTCATCCAGGAAGGAAAGGTTGCATGCTGGACACACTAACCTTACAGC
GGTGGGCTCTATGGGGTACCTACGTAGGTACATAACTTACGGTAAATGGCCCGCCTGGCTGACCGCCCAA
CGACCCCCGCCCATTGACGTCAATAATGACGTATGTTCCCATAGTAACGCCAATAGGGACTTTCCATTGA
CGTCAATGGGTGGAGTATTTACGGTAAACTGCCCACTTGGCAGTACATCAAGTGTATCATATGCCAAGTA
CGCCCCCTATTGACGTCAATGACGGTAAATGGCCCGCCTGGCATTATGCCCAGTACATGACCTTATGGGA
CTTTCCTACTTGGCAGTACATCTACGTATTAGTCATCGCTATTACCATGGTGATGCGGTTTTGGCAGTAC
ATCAATGGGCGTGGATAGCGGTTTGACTCACGGGGATTTCCAAGTCTCCACCCCATTGACGTCAATGGGA
GTTTGTTTTGGCACCAAAATCAACGGGACTTTCCAAAATGTCGTAACAACTCCGCCCCATTGACGCAAAT
GGGCGGTAGGCGTGTACGGTGGGAGGTCTATATAAGCAGAGCTCGTTTAGTGAACCGTCAGATAGCCACC
ATGGGTAAAAAGCCTGAACTCACCGCGACGTCTGTCGAGAAGTTTCTGATCGAAAAGTTCGACAGCGTGT
CCGACCTGATGCAGCTCTCGGAGGGCGAAGAATCTCGTGCTTTCAGCTTCGATGTAGGAGGGCGTGGATA
TGTCCTGCGGGTAAATAGCTGCGCCGATGGTTTCTACAAAGATCGTTATGTTTATCGGCACTTTGCATCG
GCCGCGCTCCCGATTCCGGAAGTGCTTGACATTGGGGAATTTAGCGAGAGCCTGACCTATTGCATCTCCC
GCCGTGCACAGGGTGTCACGTTGCAAGACCTGCCTGAAACCGAACTGCCCGCTGTTCTGCAACCGGTCGC
GGAGGCCATGGATGCGATCGCTGCGGCCGATCTTAGCCAGACGAGCGGGTTCGGCCCATTCGGACCGCAA
GGAATCGGTCAATACACTACATGGCGTGATTTCATATGCGCGATTGCTGATCCCCATGTGTATCACTGGC
AAACTGTGATGGACGACACCGTCAGTGCGTCCGTCGCGCAGGCTCTCGATGAGCTGATGCTTTGGGCCGA
GGACTGCCCCGAAGTCCGGCACCTCGTGCACGCGGATTTCGGCTCCAACAATGTCCTGACGGACAATGGC
CGCATAACAGCGGTCATTGACTGGAGCGAGGCGATGTTCGGGGATTCCCAATACGAGGTCGCCAACATCT
TCTTCTGGAGGCCGTGGTTGGCTTGTATGGAGCAGCAGACGCGCTACTTCGAGCGGAGGCATCCGGAGCT
TGCAGGATCGCCGCGGCTCCGGGCGTATATGCTCCGCATTGGTCTTGACCAACTCTATCAGAGCTTGGTT
GACGGCAATTTCGATGATGCAGCTTGGGCGCAGGGTCGATGCGACGCAATCGTCCGATCCGGAGCCGGGA
CTGTCGGGCGTACACAAATCGCCCGCAGAAGCGCGGCCGTCTGGACCGATGGCTGTGTAGAAGTACTCGC
CGATAGTGGAAACCGACGCCCCAGCACTCGTCCGAGGGCAAAGGAATAACTCGAGCGACGCCTCGACTGT
GCCTTCTAGTTGCCAGCCATCTGTTGTTTGCCCCTCCCCCGTGCCTTCCTTGACCCTGGAAGGTGCCACT
CCCACTGTCCTTTCCTAATAAAATGAGGAAATTGCATCGCATTGTCTGAGTAGGTGTCATTCTATTCTGG
GGGGTGGGGTGGGGCAGGACAGCAAGGGGGAGGATTGGGAAGACAATAGCAGGCATGCTGGGGATGCGGT
GGGCTCTATGAGTATCGATACTAGTTAAAAGTTTTGTTACTTTATAGAAGAAATTTTGAGTTTTTGTTTT
TTTTTAATAAATAAATAAACATAAATAAATTGTTTGTTGAATTTATTATTAGTATGTAAGTGTAAATATA
ATAAAACTTAATATCTATTCAAATTAATAAATAAACCTCGATATACAGACCGATAAAACACATGCGTCAA
TTTTACGCATGATTATCTTTAACGTACGTCACAATATGATTATCTTTCTAGGGTTAATCTAGTATACGCG
TATGCGGCCGCTTAATTAATCCAGCTTTTGTTCCCTTTAGTGAGGGTTAATTCCGAGCGGCCGCGTGTTA
CAACCAATTAACCAATTCTGATTAGAAAAACTCATCGAGCATCAAATGAAACTGCAATTTATTCATATCA
GGATTATCAATACCATATTTTTGAAAAAGCCGTTTCTGTAATGAAGGAGAAAACTCACCGAGGCAGTTCC
ATAGGATGGCAAGATCCTGGTATCGGTCTGCGATTCCGACTCGTCCAACATCAATACAACCTATTAATTT
CCCCTCGTCAAAAATAAGGTTATCAAGTGAGAAATCACCATGAGTGACGACTGAATCCGGTGAGAATGGC
AAAAGCTTATGCATTTCTTTCCAGACTTGTTCAACAGGCCAGCCATTACGCTCGTCATCAAAATCACTCG
CATCAACCAAACCGTTATTCATTCGTGATTGCGCCTGAGCGAGGCGAAATACGCGATCGCTGTTAAAAGG
ACAATTACAAACAGGAATCGAATGCAACCGGCGCAGGAACACTGCCAGCGCATCAACAATATTTTCACCT
GAATCAGGATATTCTTCTAATACCTGGAATGCTGTTTTCCCGGGGATCGCAGTGGTGAGTAACCATGCAT
CATCAGGAGTACGGATAAAATGCTTGATGGTCGGAAGAGGCATAAATTCCGTCAGCCAGTTTAGTCTGAC
CATCTCATCTGTAACATCATTGGCAACGCTACCTTTGCCATGTTTCAGAAACAACTCTGGCGCATCGGGC
TTCCCATACAATCGATAGATTGTCGCACCTGATTGCCCGACATTATCGCGAGCCCATTTATACCCATATA
AATCAGCATCCATGTTGGAATTTAATCGCGGCCTGGAGCAAGACGTTTCCCGTTGAATATGGCTCATAAC
ACCCCTTGTATTACTGTTTATGTAAGCAGACAGTTTTATTGTTCATGATGATATATTTTTATCTTGTGCA
ATGTAACATCAGAGATTTTGAGACACAACGTGGCTTTGTTGAATAAATCGAACTTTTGCTGAGTTGAAGG
ATCAGTCATGACCAAAATCCCTTAACGTGAGTTTTCGTTCCACTGAGCGTCAGACCCCGTAGAAAAGATC
AAAGGATCTTCTTGAGATCCTTTTTTTCTGCGCGTAATCTGCTGCTTGCAAACAAAAAAACCACCGCTAC
CAGCGGTGGTTTGTTTGCCGGATCAAGAGCTACCAACTCTTTTTCCGAAGGTAACTGGCTTCAGCAGAGC
GCAGATACCAAATACTGTTCTTCTAGTGTAGCCGTAGTTAGGCCACCACTTCAAGAACTCTGTAGCACCG
CCTACATACCTCGCTCTGCTAATCCTGTTACCAGTGGCTGCTGCCAGTGGCGATAAGTCGTGTCTTACCG
GGTTGGACTCAAGACGATAGTTACCGGATAAGGCGCAGCGGTCGGGCTGAACGGGGGGTTCGTGCACACA
GCCCAGCTTGGAGCGAACGACCTACACCGAACTGAGATACCTACAGCGTGAGCTATGAGAAAGCGCCACG
CTTCCCGAAGGGAGAAAGGCGGACAGGTATCCGGTAAGCGGCAGGGTCGGAACAGGAGAGCGCACGAGGG
AGCTTCCAGGGGGAAACGCCTGGTATCTTTATAGTCCTGTCGGGTTTCGCCACCTCTGACTTGAGCGTCG
ATTTTTGTGATGCTCGTCAGGGGGGCGGAGCCTATGGAAAAACGCCAGCAACGCGGCCTTTTTACGGTTC
CTGGCCTTTTGCTGGCCTTTTGCTCACATGTTCTTTCCTGCGTTATCCCCTGATTCTGTGGATAACCGTG
CGGCCGCCAATTAATACGACTCACTATAGGGCGAATTGGGGCGCGCCATTCTAGATTAACCCTAGAAAGA
TAGTCTGCGTAAAATTGACGCATGCATTCTTGAAATATTGCTCTCTCTTTCTAAATAGCGCGAATCCGTC
GCTGTGCATTTAGGACATCTCAGTCGCCGCTTGGAGCTCCCGTGAGGCGTGCTTGTCAATGCGGTAAGTG
TCACTGATTTTGAACTATAACGACCGCGTGAGTCAAAATGACGCATGATTATCTTTTACGTGACTTTTAA
GATTTAACTCATACGATAATTATATTGTTATTTCATGTTCTACTTACGTGATAACTTATTATATATATAT
TTTCTTGTTATAGATATCAACTAGAATGCTAGCATGGGCCCAGATCTCCATGGGCCCTGAATTCGCATCT
AGACTGAACTGGCCGATAATTGCAGACGAGGAGCATCGCCCTTCCCCGGCCCTCAGGTAAGAGGACCAAA
TACCGTAGCCGTTTCCAATTTCAGTCCTTTAGCGCCACCTGGTGCTAACTACTCTATCACGCTTTTATCC
AATAACTACCTTTGTAAATTTCCTTTCAAAAGTTCTGGCCGGGCGCGGTGGCAACGGGCGGAGGAGGTAG
TATGCCCAAGAAGAAGAGGAAGGTGGAGGACGCCGGTTCTGTGAGCGTGATCAAGCCCGAGATGAAGATC
AAGCTGTGCATGAGGGGCACCGTGAACGGCCACAACTTCGTGATCGAGGGCGAGGGCAAGGGCAACCCCT
ACGAGGGCACCCAGATCCTGGACCTGAACGTGACCGAGGGCGCCCCCCTGCCCTTCGCCTACGACATCCT
GACCACCGTGTTCCAGTACGGCAACAGGGCCTTCACCAAGTACCCCGCCGACATCCAGGACTACTTCAAG
CAGACCTTCCCCGAGGGCTACCACTGGGAGAGGAGCATGACCTACGAGGACCAGGGCATCTGCACCGCCA
CCAGCAACATCAGCATGAGGGGCGACTGCTTCTTCTACGACATCAGGTTCGACGGCACCAACTTCCCCCC
CAACGGCCCCGTGATGCAGAAGAAGACCCTGAAGTGGGAGCCCAGCACCGAGAAGATGTACGTGGAGGAC
GGCGTGCTGAAGGGCGACGTGAACATGAGGCTGCTGCTGGAGGGCGGCGGCCACTACAGGTGCGACTTCA
AGACCACCTACAAGGCCAAGAAGGAGGTGAGGCTGCCCGACGCCCACAAGATCGACCACAGGATCGAGAT
CCTGAAGCACGACAAGGACTACAACAAGGTGAAGCTGTACGAGAACGCCGTGGCCAGGTACTCCATGCTG
CCCAGCCAGGCCGGATCCTAACTCGAGCGACGCCTCGACTGTGCCTTCTAGTTGCCAGCCATCTGTTGTT
TGCCCCTCCCCCGTGCCTTCCTTGACCCTGGAAGGTGCCACTCCCACTGTCCTTTCCTAATAAAATGAGG
AAATTGCATCGCATTGTCTGAGTAGGTGTCATTCTATTCTGGGGGGTGGGGTGGGGCAGGACAGCAAGGG
GGAGGATTGGGAAGACAATAGCAGGCATGCTGGGGATGCGGTGGGCTCTATGGGCTGGTTCTGTATGGGC
ACAGACAACCTAACTAATTTCCTGGCCCTCAAGGTGACTTGCTTGAACTTGCCACCTTCGCCACTAGGGG
GCAGCATTGGTTTACACAGGGTGAACAAACGTTCAATTCTAAACTAATATTCTTTGGTGGGAAAGTGTGT
TCATTTTGGTTTGTTTTGAAGAAGTCACTTCATACCTTTGAACTGGGGTTAAGCTGGTTAACTCCCAAAA
ACGCCATATATGGAGTTCCGCGTTACATAACTTACGGTAAATGGCCCGCCTGGCTGACCGCCCAACGACC
CCCGCCCATTGACGTCAATAATGACGTATGTTCCCATAGTAACGCCAATAGGGACTTTCCATTGACGTCA
ATGGGTGGAGTATTTACGGTAAACTGCCCACTTGGCAGTACATCAAGTGTATCATATGCCAAGTACGCCC
CCTATTGACGTCAATGACGGTAAATGGCCCGCCTGGCATTATGCCCAGTACATGACCTTATGGGACTTTC
CTACTTGGCAGTACATCTACGTATTAGTCATCGCTATTACCATGGTCGAGGTGAGCCCCACGTTCTGCTT
CACTCTCCCCATCTCCCCCCCCTCCCCACCCCCAATTTTGTATTTATTTATTTTTTAATTATTTTGTGCA
GCGATGGGGGCGGGGGGGGGGGGGGCGCGCGCCAGGCGGGGCGGGGCGAGGGGCGGGGCGGGGCGAGGCG
GAGAGGTGCGGCGGCAGCCAATCAGAGCGGCGCGCTCCGAAAGTTTCCTTTTATGGCGAGGCGGCGGCGG
CGGCGGCCCTATAAAAAGCGAAGCGCGCGGCGGGCGGGAGTCGCTGCGCGCTGCCTTCGCCCCGTGCCCC
GCTCCGCCGCCGCCTCGCGCCGCCCGCCCCGGCTCTGACTGACCGCGTTACTCCCACAGGTGAGCGGGCG
GGACGGCCCTTCTCCTCCGGGCTGTAATTAGCGCTTGGTTTAATGACGGCTTGTTTCTTTTCTGTGGCTG
CGTGAAAGCCTTGAGGGGCTCCGGGAGGGCCCTTTGTGCGGGGGGAGCGGCTCGGGGGGTGCGTGCGTGT
GTGTGTGCGTGGGGAGCGCCGCGTGCGGCTCCGCGCTGCCCGGCGGCTGTGAGCGCTGCGGGCGCGGCGC
GGGGCTTTGTGCGCTCCGCAGTGTGCGCGAGGGGAGCGCGGCCGGGGGCGGTGCCCCGCGGTGCGGGGGG
GGCTGCGAGGGGAACAAAGGCTGCGTGCGGGGTGTGTGCGTGGGGGGGTGAGCAGGGGGTGTGGGCGCGT
CGGTCGGGCTGCAACCCCCCCTGCACCCCCCTCCCCGAGTTGCTGAGCACGGCCCGGCTTCGGGTGCGGG
GCTCCGTACGGGGCGTGGCGCGGGGCTCGCCGTGCCGGGCGGGGGGTGGCGGCAGGTGGGGGTGCCGGGC
GGGGCGGGGCCGCCTCGGGCCGGGGAGGGCTCGGGGGAGGGGCGCGGCGGCCCCCGGAGTGCCGGCGGCT
GTCGAGGCGCGGCGAGCCGCAGCCATTGCCTTTTATGGTAATCGTGCGAGAGGGCGCAGGGACTTCCTTT
GTCCCAAATCTGTGCGGAGCCGAAATCTGGGAGGCGCCGCCGCACCCCCTCTAGCGGGCGCGGGGCGAAG
CGGTGCGGCGCCGGCAGGAAGGAAATGGGCGGGGAGGGCCTTCGTGCGTCGCCGCGCCGCCGTCCCCTTC
TCCCTCTCCAGCCTCGGGGCTGTCCGCGGGGGGACGGCTGCCTTCGGGGGGGACGGGGCAGGGCGGGGTT
CGGCTTCTGGCGTGTGACCGGCGGCTCTAGAGCCTCTGCTAACCATGTTCATGCCTTCTTCTTTTTCCTA
CAGCTCCTGGGCAACGTGCTGGTTATTGTGCTGTCTCATCATTTTGGCAAAGAATTCGCCACTATGCCAG
AGCCAGCGAAGTCTGCTCCCGCCCCGAAAAAGGGCTCCAAGAAGGCGGTGACTAAGGCGCAGAAGAAAGG
CGGCAAGAAGCGCAAGCGCAGCCGCAAGGAGAGCTATTCCATCTATGTGTACAAGGTTCTGAAGCAGGTC
CACCCTGACACCGGCATTTCGTCCAAGGCCATGGGCATCATGAATTCGTTTGTGAACGACATTTTCGAGC
GCATCGCAGGTGAGGCTTCCCGCCTGGCGCATTACAACAAGCGCTCGACCATCACCTCCAGGGAGATCCA
GACGGCCGTGCGCCTGCTGCTGCCTGGGGAGTTGGCCAAGCACGCCGTGTCCGAGGGTACTAAGGCCATC
ACCAAGTACACCAGCGCTAAGGGTTCTGTATCAAAAGGCGAGGCGGTCATTAAAGAGTTCATGAGGTTTA
AAGTCCATATGGAAGGAAGCATGAATGGTCACGAGTTTGAGATAGAGGGAGAGGGTGAGGGAAGGCCGTA
CGAAGGGACGCAAACTGCGAAGTTGAAGGTAACGAAAGGCGGCCCTCTGCCATTCTCTTGGGACATCCTT
TCACCGCAATTTATGTACGGCTCTAGGGCCTTCACAAAACACCCCGCCGATATTCCGGATTACTATAAAC
AAAGTTTTCCTGAGGGCTTCAAGTGGGAAAGAGTAATGAACTTCGAGGATGGGGGAGCTGTGACGGTTAC
TCAAGACACTAGCCTGGAGGACGGTACTCTTATATACAAGGTAAAACTAAGAGGGACGAATTTTCCGCCA
GACGGCCCCGTGATGCAAAAAAAAACTATGGGGTGGGAAGCATCCACCGAGAGGCTGTACCCCGAAGACG
GGGTCCTGAAGGGTGATATTAAAATGGCATTAAGATTAAAAGATGGCGGGAGATACTTAGCTGACTTCAA
GACTACATATAAAGCCAAAAAACCTGTACAGATGCCTGGAGCTTACAATGTGGATCGTAAGCTGGATATT
ACATCCCACAACGAAGATTATACCGTGGTGGAGCAGTACGAGCGTTCAGAGGGGCGTCACTCCACCGGGG
GTATGGATGAATTATACAAGAGCGGTCTTAGAAGCAGGGCGCAAGCGTCAAATTCAGCGGTAGATGGAAC
AGCAGGTCCAGGTAGTACTGGCAGCAGAGGATCCTAACTCGAGATTCACTCCTCAGGTGCAGGCTGCCTA
TCAGAAGGTGGTGGCTGGTGTGGCCAATGCCCTGGCTCACAAATACCACTGAGATCTTTTTCCCTCTGCC
AAAAATTATGGGGACATCATGAAGCCCCTTGAGCATCTGACTTCTGGCTAATAAAGGAAATTTATTTTCA
TTGCAATAGTGTGTTGGAATTTTTTGTGTCTCTCACTCGGAAGGACATATGGGAGGGCAAATCATTTAAA
ACATCAGAATGAGTATTTGGTTTAGAGTTTGGCAACATATGCCCATATGCTGGCTGCCATGAACAAAGGT
TGGCTATAAAGAGGTCATCAGTATATGAAACAGCCCCCTGCTGTCCATTCCTTATTCCATAGAAAAGCCT
TGACTTGAGGTTAGATTTTTTTTATATTTTGTTTTGTGTTATTTTTTTCTTTAACATCCCTAAAATTTTC
CTTACATGTTTTACTAGCCAGATTTTTCCTCCTCTCCTGACTACTCCCAGTCATAGCTGTCCCTCTTCTC
TTATGGAGATCCCTCGACCTGCAGCCCAAGCTTGGCGTAATGCTGAGCA
Features (pLannotate 1.2.2; 17 found; start..end, strand, type, name):
    239..539     +  enhancer       CMV enhancer: human cytomegalovirus immediate early enhancer
    540..743     +  promoter       CMV promoter: human cytomegalovirus (CMV) immediate early promoter
    777..1798    +  CDS            HygR (fragment): aminoglycoside phosphotransferase from E. coli; aph(4)-Ia; confers resistance to hygromycin
   1817..2024    +  polyA_signal   bGH poly(A) signal: bovine growth hormone polyadenylation signal
   2344..2362    -  promoter       T3 promoter: promoter for bacteriophage T3 RNA polymerase
   2402..3217    -  CDS            KanR: aminoglycoside phosphotransferase; aph(3')-Ia; confers resistance to kanamycin in bacteria or G418 (Geneticin®) in eukaryotes
   3442..4030    +  rep_origin     ori: high-copy-number ColE1/pMB1/pBR322/pUC origin of replication
   4142..4160    +  promoter       T7 promoter: promoter for bacteriophage T7 RNA polymerase
   4801..5472    +  CDS            hmAzami-Green: humanized monomeric Azami-Green fluorescent protein mammalian codon-optimized
   5499..5723    +  polyA_signal   bGH poly(A) signal: bovine growth hormone polyadenylation signal
   5971..6274    +  enhancer       CMV enhancer: human cytomegalovirus immediate early enhancer
   6276..6546    +  promoter       chicken β-actin promoter: No description available
   6547..7563    +  intron         chimeric intron: chimera between introns from chicken β-actin and rabbit β-globin
   7624..8001    +  CDS            H2B: human histone H2B; HIST1H2BJ
   8008..8700    +  CDS            mScarlet: mScarlet is a basic (constitutively fluorescent) red fluorescent protein published in 2016, derived from synthetic construct. It has moderate acid sensitivity.
   8795..8869    +  CDS            HBB (fragment): HBB_PONPY - Experimental evidence at transcript level: Swiss-Prot protein existence level 2. Involved in oxygen transport from the lung to the various peripheral tissues. From Pongo pygmaeus (Bornean orangutan).
   8940..8995    +  polyA_signal   β-globin poly(A) signal: rabbit β-globin polyadenylation signal (Gil and Proudfoot, 1987)
