[The description below was written by a language model from this plasmid's Addgene catalogue record and pLannotate feature annotations shown in this document.]
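Description:
JPF0512 is a mammalian expression plasmid built on the MTK0_043 backbone, a PiggyBac destination vector from a modular toolkit for assembling genetic circuits in mammalian cells. It is propagated in E. coli through a high-copy ColE1/pUC-type origin and selected with kanamycin (KanR, aph(3')-Ia). The annotated sequence (about 9.4 kb) also carries a CMV enhancer/promoter-driven hygromycin resistance cassette terminated by a bGH polyadenylation signal, which would allow selection of stably modified mammalian cells. The PiggyBac transposon ends implied by the catalogue description were not picked up in the feature table, so their positions relative to the cassettes cannot be stated from the record. Short T3 and T7 promoter sequences flank the bacterial backbone region.

The payload consists of two transcription units. In the first, a spacer replaces the promoter upstream of an NLS-tagged, mammalian codon-optimized monomeric Azami-Green followed by a bGH poly(A) signal, so this green reporter has no dedicated promoter. In the second, the CAG promoter (CMV enhancer, chicken β-actin promoter and chimeric intron) drives a human histone H2B–mScarlet fusion ending in a rabbit β-globin poly(A) signal. The small "HBB fragment" annotation just upstream of that signal most likely reflects β-globin-derived terminator sequence rather than a separate coding region. Both fluorescent proteins are directed to the nucleus. The strong constitutive red signal serves as an internal normalization for delivery or integration, while green fluorescence reports background expression in the absence of a promoter. The construct therefore functions as a negative or baseline control for comparing promoter parts, and the depositor notes it was used to generate a figure in the toolkit publication.
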