Addgene plasmid #124003: JPF0512
Purpose: Encodes promoter-less expression of mAzamiGreen with an mScarlet normalization in a PiggyBac destination vector
Depositing lab: Hana El-Samad. Depositing organization: University of California, San Francisco (UCSF). Publication: A Toolkit for Rapid Modular Construction of Biological Circuits in Mammalian Cells. Fonseca JP, Bonny AR, Kumar GR, Ng AH, Town J, Wu QC, Aslankoohi E, Chen SY, Dods G, Harrigan P, Osimiri LC, Kistler AL, El-Samad H. ACS Synth Biol. 2019 Nov 15;8(11):2593-2606. doi: 10.1021/acssynbio.9b00322. Epub 2019 Nov 5. PubMed 31686495.
Backbone
  Vector backbone: MTK0_043
  Vector type: Mammalian Expression
Growth in bacteria
  Bacterial resistance: Kanamycin, 50 μg/mL
  Growth temperature: 37°C
  Growth strain: DH5alpha
  Copy number: Unknown
Gene/Insert
  Gene/Insert name: PB_spacer-NLS-mAzamiGreen-bghpA_pCAG-H2B::mScarlet-rglpA
  Species: Synthetic
  Cloning method: Restriction Enzyme; 5′ cloning site unknown (unknown if destroyed); 3′ cloning site unknown (unknown if destroyed)
Terms and licenses: Academic/Nonprofit Terms; Industry Terms: Not Available to Industry
Depositor comments: Plasmid used to generate Fig .2a Please visit https://www.biorxiv.org/content/10.1101/506188v2 for BioRxiv preprint
How to cite: JPF0512 was a gift from Hana El-Samad (Addgene plasmid # 124003 ; http://n2t.net/addgene:124003 ; RRID:Addgene_124003)
